Addgene plasmid #86408: pET14_GFP5_Encap
Purpose: Expresses sfGFP tagged with a 5 amino acid CLP and encapsulin as an operon
Depositing lab: David Savage. Depositing organization: University of California, Berkeley. Publication: Identification of a Minimal Peptide Tag for in Vivo and in Vitro Loading of Encapsulin. Cassidy-Amstutz C, Oltrogge L, Going CC, Lee A, Teng P, Quintanilla D, East-Seletsky A, Williams ER, Savage DF. Biochemistry. 2016 Jun 21;55(24):3461-8. doi: 10.1021/acs.biochem.6b00294. Epub 2016 Jun 7. PubMed 27224728.
Backbone
  Vector backbone: pET14b
  Backbone manufacturer: Novagen
  Backbone size w/o insert (bp): 5000
  Total vector size (bp): 6600
  Modifications to backbone: BsaI and BsmBI recognition sites were removed
  Vector type: Bacterial Expression
Growth in bacteria
  Bacterial resistance: Ampicillin, 100 μg/mL
  Growth temperature: 37°C
  Growth strain: DH5alpha
  Copy number: High Copy
Gene/Insert 1
  Gene/Insert name: sfGFP with a 5aa CLP tag
  Species: Thermatoga maritima
  Insert size (bp): 800
  Promoter: T7
  Cloning method: Restriction Enzyme; 5′ cloning site BsaI (destroyed during cloning); 3′ cloning site BsaI (destroyed during cloning)
  Sequencing primers: 5′ T7 forward; 3′ T7 reverse
Gene/Insert 2
  Gene/Insert name: Encapsulin
  Species: Thermatoga maritima
  Insert size (bp): 800
  Promoter: T7
  Tag / fusion protein: 6x Histidine (C terminal on insert)
  Cloning method: Restriction Enzyme; 5′ cloning site BsaI (destroyed during cloning); 3′ cloning site BsaI (destroyed during cloning)
  Sequencing primers: 5′ T7 forward; 3′ T7 reverse
Terms and licenses: Academic/Nonprofit Terms; Industry Terms: Not Available to Industry
How to cite: pET14_GFP5_Encap was a gift from David Savage (Addgene plasmid # 86408 ; http://n2t.net/addgene:86408 ; RRID:Addgene_86408)
