[The description below was written by a language model from this plasmid's Addgene catalogue record and pLannotate feature annotations shown in this document.]
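Description:
pET14_GFP5_Encap is a bacterial expression plasmid built on the Novagen pET14b backbone, modified by removal of the BsaI and BsmBI recognition sites so that inserts could be assembled through BsaI sites that are lost during cloning. It is propagated in E. coli using a ColE1/pMB1-type origin and selected with ampicillin through the bla (TEM beta-lactamase) gene and its native promoter. The annotated sequence also shows pBR322-derived remnants typical of this backbone: the bom mobilisation region, the rop gene, and a tetracycline resistance gene split into two fragments by the expression cassette, so it is presumably non-functional. The catalogue lists the plasmid as high copy, although rop is generally associated with reduced copy number. The catalogue gives a total size of about 6.6 kb, whereas the sequenced record is 6,170 nt.

The payload is a two-gene operon driven by a single T7 promoter, with the phage T7 gene 10 ribosome binding site upstream of the first open reading frame and a T7 terminator downstream. The first gene encodes superfolder GFP carrying a five-amino-acid CLP tag, a short peptide tag used for loading cargo into encapsulin. The tag itself is not separately annotated in the feature table. The second gene encodes Thermotoga maritima encapsulin (annotated under its Swiss-Prot entry as MARIT_THEMA) with a C-terminal 6xHis tag for affinity purification. A short fragment annotated as a T7 gene 10B-derived tag lies after the His tag and is probably backbone sequence rather than an intended fusion. Expression requires a host supplying T7 RNA polymerase. Co-expression lets the tagged fluorescent cargo be packaged into the assembling encapsulin shell in vivo, consistent with work defining a minimal peptide tag for encapsulin loading.
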