Features (pLannotate 1.2.2; 16 found; start..end, strand, type, name):
    104..208     +  promoter       AmpR promoter: bla
    209..1066    +  CDS            bla: BLAT_ECOLX - Experimental evidence at protein level: Swiss-Prot protein existence level 1. TEM-type are the most prevalent beta-lactamases in enterobacteria; they hydrolyze the beta-lactam bond in susceptible beta-lactam antibiotics, thus conferring resistance to penicillins and cephalosporins. TEM-3 and TEM-4 are capable of hydrolyzing cefotaxime and ceftazidime. TEM-5 is capable of hydrolyzing ceftazidime. TEM-6 is capable of hydrolyzing ceftazidime and aztreonam. TEM-8/CAZ-2, TEM- 16/CAZ-7 and TEM-24/CAZ-6 are markedly active against ceftazidime. IRT- 4 shows resistance to beta-lactamase in
   1240..1828    +  rep_origin     ori: high-copy-number ColE1/pMB1/pBR322/pUC origin of replication
   2014..2153    -  misc_feature   bom: basis of mobility region from pBR322
   2255..2446    -  CDS            rop: Rop protein, which maintains plasmids at low copy number; rop
   2463..2843    +  CDS            YPB1_ECOLX: Protein predicted: Swiss-Prot protein existence level 4. From Escherichia coli.
   3085..3985    -  CDS            TcR (fragment): tetracycline efflux protein; tet; confers resistance to tetracycline
   4007..4025    +  promoter       T7 promoter: promoter for bacteriophage T7 RNA polymerase
   4057..4079    +  RBS            RBS: efficient ribosome binding site from bacteriophage T7 gene 10 (Olins and Rangwala, 1989)
   4086..4799    +  CDS            Superfolder GFP: Superfolder GFP is a basic (constitutively fluorescent) green fluorescent protein published in 2005, derived from Aequorea victoria. It is reported to be a very rapidly-maturing weak dimer.
   4838..5629    +  CDS            MARIT_THEMA (sequence withheld): Experimental evidence at protein level: Swiss-Prot protein existence level 1. Protease that exhibits activity toward chymotrypsin and trypsin substrates. May have antibacterial activity. From Thermotoga maritima (strain ATCC 43589 / DSM 3109 / JCM 10099 / NBRC 100826 / MSB8).
   5636..5653    +  CDS            6xHis: 6xHis affinity tag
   5663..5712    +  CDS            SET1 (fragment): solubility-enhancement tag derived from T7 phage gene 10B
   5720..5767    +  terminator     T7 terminator: transcription terminator for bacteriophage T7 RNA polymerase
   5793..6085    -  CDS            TcR (fragment): tetracycline efflux protein; tet; confers resistance to tetracycline
   6133..6161    -  promoter       tet promoter: E. coli promoter for tetracycline efflux protein gene
>Addgene plasmid #86408 | pET14_GFP5_Encap | addgene full sequence | sequence record 177042 | Addgene NGS Result
TTCTTGAAGACGAAAGGGCCTCGTGATACGCCTATTTTTATAGGTTAATGTCATGATAATAATGGTTTCT
TAGACGTCAGGTGGCACTTTTCGGGGAAATGTGCGCGGAACCCCTATTTGTTTATTTTTCTAAATACATT
CAAATATGTATCCGCTCATGAGACAATAACCCTGATAAATGCTTCAATAATATTGAAAAAGGAAGAGTAT
GAGTATTCAACATTTCCGTGTCGCCCTTATTCCCTTTTTTGCGGCATTTTGCCTTCCTGTTTTTGCTCAC
CCAGAAACGCTGGTGAAAGTAAAAGATGCTGAAGATCAGTTGGGTGCACGAGTGGGTTACATCGAACTGG
ATCTCAACAGCGGTAAGATCCTTGAGAGTTTTCGCCCCGAAGAACGTTTTCCAATGATGAGCACTTTTAA
AGTTCTGCTATGTGGCGCGGTATTATCCCGTGTTGACGCCGGGCAAGAGCAACTCGGTCGCCGCATACAC
TATTCTCAGAATGACTTGGTTGAGTACTCACCAGTCACAGAAAAGCATCTTACGGATGGCATGACAGTAA
GAGAATTATGCAGTGCTGCCATAACCATGAGTGATAACACTGCGGCCAACTTACTTCTGACAACGATCGG
AGGACCGAAGGAGCTAACCGCTTTTTTGCACAACATGGGGGATCATGTAACTCGCCTTGATCGTTGGGAA
CCGGAGCTGAATGAAGCCATACCAAACGACGAGCGTGACACCACGATGCCTGCAGCAATGGCAACAACGT
TGCGCAAACTATTAACTGGCGAACTACTTACTCTAGCTTCCCGGCAACAATTAATAGACTGGATGGAGGC
GGATAAAGTTGCAGGACCACTTCTGCGCTCGGCCCTTCCGGCTGGCTGGTTTATTGCTGATAAATCTGGA
GCCGGTGAGCGTGGCTCTCGCGGTATCATTGCAGCACTGGGGCCAGATGGTAAGCCCTCCCGTATCGTAG
TTATCTACACGACGGGGAGTCAGGCAACTATGGATGAACGAAATAGACAGATCGCTGAGATAGGTGCCTC
ACTGATTAAGCATTGGTAACTGTCAGACCAAGTTTACTCATATATACTTTAGATTGATTTAAAACTTCAT
TTTTAATTTAAAAGGATCTAGGTGAAGATCCTTTTTGATAATCTCATGACCAAAATCCCTTAACGTGAGT
TTTCGTTCCACTGAGCGTCAGACCCCGTAGAAAAGATCAAAGGATCTTCTTGAGATCCTTTTTTTCTGCG
CGTAATCTGCTGCTTGCAAACAAAAAAACCACCGCTACCAGCGGTGGTTTGTTTGCCGGATCAAGAGCTA
CCAACTCTTTTTCCGAAGGTAACTGGCTTCAGCAGAGCGCAGATACCAAATACTGTCCTTCTAGTGTAGC
CGTAGTTAGGCCACCACTTCAAGAACTCTGTAGCACCGCCTACATACCTCGCTCTGCTAATCCTGTTACC
AGTGGCTGCTGCCAGTGGCGATAAGTCGTGTCTTACCGGGTTGGACTCAAGACGATAGTTACCGGATAAG
GCGCAGCGGTCGGGCTGAACGGGGGGTTCGTGCACACAGCCCAGCTTGGAGCGAACGACCTACACCGAAC
TGAGATACCTACAGCGTGAGCTATGAGAAAGCGCCACGCTTCCCGAAGGGAGAAAGGCGGACAGGTATCC
GGTAAGCGGCAGGGTCGGAACAGGAGAGCGCACGAGGGAGCTTCCAGGGGGAAACGCCTGGTATCTTTAT
AGTCCTGTCGGGTTTCGCCACCTCTGACTTGAGCGTCGATTTTTGTGATGCTCGTCAGGGGGGCGGAGCC
TATGGAAAAACGCCAGCAACGCGGCCTTTTTACGGTTCCTGGCCTTTTGCTGGCCTTTTGCTCACATGTT
CTTTCCTGCGTTATCCCCTGATTCTGTGGATAACCGTATTACCGCCTTTGAGTGAGCTGATACCGCTCGC
CGCAGCCGAACGACCGAGCGCAGCGAGTCAGTGAGCGAGGAAGCGGAAGAGCGCCTGATGCGGTATTTTC
TCCTTACGCATCTGTGCGGTATTTCACACCGCAATGGTGCACTCTCAGTACAATCTGCTCTGATGCCGCA
TAGTTAAGCCAGTATACACTCCGCTATCGCTACGTGACTGGGTCATGGCTGCGCCCCGACACCCGCCAAC
ACCCGCTGACGCGCCCTGACGGGCTTGTCTGCTCCCGGCATCCGCTTACAGACAAGCTGTGACCGCCTCC
GGGAGCTGCATGTGTCAGAGGTTTTCACCGTCATCACCGAAACGCGCGAGGCAGCTGCGGTAAAGCTCAT
CAGCGTGGTCGTGAAGCGATTCACAGATGTCTGCCTGTTCATCCGCGTCCAGCTCGTTGAGTTTCTCCAG
AAGCGTTAATGTCTGGCTTCTGATAAAGCGGGCCATGTTAAGGGCGGTTTTTTCCTGTTTGGTCACTGAT
GCCTCCGTGTAAGGGGGATTTCTGTTCATGGGGGTAATGATACCGATGAAACGAGAGAGGATGCTCACGA
TACGGGTTACTGATGATGAACATGCCCGGTTACTGGAACGTTGTGAGGGTAAACAACTGGCGGTATGGAT
GCGGCGGGACCAGAGAAAAATCACTCAGGGTCAATGCCAGCGCTTCGTTAATACAGATGTAGGTGTTCCA
CAGGGTAGCCAGCAGCATCCTGCGATGCAGATCCGGAACATAATGGTGCAGGGCGCTGACTTCCGCGTTT
CCAGACTTTACGAAACACGGAAACCGAAGACCATTCATGTTGTTGCTCAGGTCGCAGACGTTTTGCAGCA
GCAGTCGCTTCACGTTCGCTCGCGTATCGGTGATTCATTCTGCTAACCAGTAAGGCAACCCCGCCAGCCT
AGCCGGGTCCTCAACGACAGGAGCACGATCATGCGCACCCGTGGCCAGGACCCAACGCTGCCCGAGATGC
GCCGCGTGCGGCTGCTGGAGATGGCGGACGCGATGGATATGTTCTGCCAAGGGTTGGTTTGCGCATTCAC
AGTTCTCCGCAAGAATTGATTGGCTCCAATTCTTGGAGTGGTGAATCCGTTAGCGAGGTGCCGCCGGCTT
CCATTCAGGTCGAGGTGGCCCGGCTCCATGCACCGCGACGCAACGCGGGGAGGCAGACAAGGTATAGGGC
GGCGCCTACAATCCATGCCAACCCGTTCCATGTGCTCGCCGAGGCGGCATAAATCGCCGTGACGATCAGC
GGTCCAATGATCGAAGTTAGGCTGGTAAGAGCCGCGAGCGATCCTTGAAGCTGTCCCTGATGGTCGTCAT
CTACCTGCCTGGACAGCATGGCCTGCAACGCGGGCATCCCGATGCCGCCGGAAGCGAGAAGAATCATAAT
GGGGAAGGCCATCCAGCCTCGCGTCGCGAACGCCAGCAAGACGTAGCCCAGCGCGTCGGCCGCCATGCCG
GCGATAATGGCCTGCTTCTCGCCGAAACGTTTGGTGGCGGGACCAGTGACGAAGGCTTGAGCGAGGGCGT
GCAAGATTCCGAATACCGCAAGCGACAGGCCGATCATCGTCGCGCTCCAGCGAAAGCGGTCCTCGCCGAA
AATGACCCAGAGCGCTGCCGGCACCTGTCCTACGAGTTGCATGATAAAGAAGACAGTCATAAGTGCGGCG
ACGATAGTCATGCCCCGCGCCCACCGGAAGGAGCTGACTGGGTTGAAGGCTCTCAAGGGCATCGGTCGAC
GCTCTCCCTTATGCGACTCCTGCATTAGGAAGCAGCCCAGTAGTAGGTTGAGGCCGTTGAGCACCGCCGC
CGCAAGGAATGGTGCATGCAAGGAGATGGCGCCCAACAGTCCCCCGGCCACGGGGCCTGCCACCATACCC
ACGCCGAAACAAGCGCTCATGAGCCCGAAGTGGCGAGCCCGATCTTCCCCATCGGTGATGTCGGCGATAT
AGGCGCCAGCAACCGCACCTGTGGCGCCGGTGATGCCGGCCACGATGCGTCCGGCGTAGAGGATCGAGAT
CTCGATCCCGCGAAATTAATACGACTCACTATAGGGACACCACAACGGTTTCCCTCTAGAAATAATTTTG
TTTAACTTTAAGAAGGAGATATACCATGTCCAAAGGTGAAGAACTGTTCACCGGTGTTGTTCCGATCCTG
GTTGAACTGGATGGTGATGTTAACGGCCACAAATTCTCTGTTCGTGGTGAAGGTGAAGGTGATGCAACCA
ACGGTAAACTGACCCTGAAATTCATCTGCACTACCGGTAAACTGCCGGTTCCATGGCCGACTCTGGTGAC
TACCCTGACCTATGGTGTTCAGTGTTTTTCTCGTTACCCGGATCACATGAAGCAGCATGATTTCTTCAAA
TCTGCAATGCCGGAAGGTTATGTACAGGAGCGCACCATTTCTTTCAAAGACGATGGCACCTACAAAACCC
GTGCAGAGGTTAAATTTGAAGGTGATACTCTGGTGAACCGTATTGAACTGAAAGGCATTGATTTCAAAGA
GGACGGCAACATCCTGGGCCACAAACTGGAATATAACTTCAACTCCCATAACGTTTACATCACCGCAGAC
AAACAGAAGAACGGTATCAAAGCTAACTTCAAAATTCGCCATAACGTTGAAGACGGTAGCGTACAGCTGG
CGGACCACTACCAGCAGAACACTCCGATCGGTGATGGTCCGGTTCTGCTGCCGGATAACCACTACCTGTC
CACCCAGTCTGTTCTGTCCAAAGACCCGAACGAAAAGCGCGACCACATGGTGCTGCTGGAGTTCGTTACT
GCAGCAGGTATCACGCACGGCATGGATGAGCTCTACAAAGGCATAAGGAAGCTCTGAATTGGAGGAACAA
TATGAGC
[792 nt withheld, positions 4838-5629]
AGCGGTCACCATCACCATCACCATTAAGATCCGGCTGCTAACAAAGCCCGAAAGGAAGCTGAGTTGGCTG
CTGCCACCGCTGAGCAATAACTAGCATAACCCCTTGGGGCCTCTAAACGGGTCTTGAGGGGTTTTTTGCT
GAAAGGAGGAACTATATCCGGATATCCACAGGACGGGTGTGGTCGCCATGATCGCGTAGTCGATAGTGGC
TCCAAGTAGCGAAGCGAGCAGGACTGGGCGGCGGCCAAAGCGGTCGGACAGTGCTCCGAGAACGGGTGCG
CATAGAAATTGCATCAACGCATATAGCGCTAGCAGCACGCCATAGTGACTGGCGATGCTGTCGGAATGGA
CGATATCCCGCAAGAGGCCCGGCAGTACCGGCATAACCAAGCCTATGCCTACAGCATCCAGGGTGACGGT
GCCGAGGATGACGATGAGCGCATTGTTAGATTTCATACACGGTGCCTGACTGCGTTAGCAATTTAACTGT
GATAAACTACCGCATTAAAGCTTATCGATGATAAGCTGTCAAACATGAGAA
